>Addgene plasmid #146382 | pGEX-6P-1-DmMe31B_268-459_G | depositor full sequence | sequence record 288827 | Full Sequence
ACGTTATCGACTGCACGGTGCACCAATGCTTCTGGCGTCAGGCAGCCATCGGAAGCTGTGGTATGGCTGT
GCAGGTCGTAAATCACTGCATAATTCGTGTCGCTCAAGGCGCACTCCCGTTCTGGATAATGTTTTTTGCG
CCGACATCATAACGGTTCTGGCAAATATTCTGAAATGAGCTGTTGACAATTAATCATCGGCTCGTATAAT
GTGTGGAATTGTGAGCGGATAACAATTTCACACAGGAAACAGTATTCATGTCCCCTATACTAGGTTATTG
GAAAATTAAGGGCCTTGTGCAACCCACTCGACTTCTTTTGGAATATCTTGAAGAAAAATATGAAGAGCAT
TTGTATGAGCGCGATGAAGGTGATAAATGGCGAAACAAAAAGTTTGAATTGGGTTTGGAGTTTCCCAATC
TTCCTTATTATATTGATGGTGATGTTAAATTAACACAGTCTATGGCCATCATACGTTATATAGCTGACAA
GCACAACATGTTGGGTGGTTGTCCAAAAGAGCGTGCAGAGATTTCAATGCTTGAAGGAGCGGTTTTGGAT
ATTAGATACGGTGTTTCGAGAATTGCATATAGTAAAGACTTTGAAACTCTCAAAGTTGATTTTCTTAGCA
AGCTACCTGAAATGCTGAAAATGTTCGAAGATCGTTTATGTCATAAAACATATTTAAATGGTGATCATGT
AACCCATCCTGACTTCATGTTGTATGACGCTCTTGATGTTGTTTTATACATGGACCCAATGTGCCTGGAT
GCGTTCCCAAAATTAGTTTGTTTTAAAAAACGTATTGAAGCTATCCCACAAATTGATAAGTACTTGAAAT
CCAGCAAGTATATAGCATGGCCTTTGCAGGGCTGGCAAGCCACGTTTGGTGGTGGCGACCATCCTCCAAA
ATCGGATCTGGAAGTTCTGTTCCAGGGGCCCCTGGGATCAAAGGGTGTCACTCAGTACTATGCATTCGTA
CAGGAGCGCCAGAAAGTACACTGCTTGAATACGCTCTTTTCGAAGCTGCAGATCAATCAGTCTATCATAT
TCTGCAATTCCACGCAACGTGTCGAGCTATTGGCCAAAAAGATCACAGAGCTTGGATATTGCTGTTACTA
TATACACGCTAAGATGGCCCAGGCACACAGAAATCGAGTATTCCACGATTTCCGCCAAGGACTCTGTCGC
AATCTGGTGTGCTCCGACCTGTTCACCCGTGGTATCGACGTGCAGGCCGTGAATGTAGTAATCAATTTCG
ATTTCCCACGAATGGCAGAGACATACTTGCATCGAATTGGTCGCTCAGGACGTTTCGGTCATTTGGGTAT
TGCTATTAATCTGATAACCTACGAGGATCGGTTTGATCTGCATCGGATTGAAAAAGAACTTGGAACCGAA
ATAAAGCCTATTCCGAAGGTCATAGACCCCGCCCTTTATGTCGCAAACGTTGGCGCATCCGTTGGCGATA
CTTGCAACAATAGTGATCTGAATAATTCTGCGAACGAGGAGGGCAACGTTAGCAAATAACTCGAGCGGCC
GCATCGTGACTGACTGACGATCTGCCTCGCGCGTTTCGGTGATGACGGTGAAAACCTCTGACACATGCAG
CTCCCGGAGACGGTCACAGCTTGTCTGTAAGCGGATGCCGGGAGCAGACAAGCCCGTCAGGGCGCGTCAG
CGGGTGTTGGCGGGTGTCGGGGCGCAGCCATGACCCAGTCACGTAGCGATAGCGGAGTGTATAATTCTTG
AAGACGAAAGGGCCTCGTGATACGCCTATTTTTATAGGTTAATGTCATGATAATAATGGTTTCTTAGACG
TCAGGTGGCACTTTTCGGGGAAATGTGCGCGGAACCCCTATTTGTTTATTTTTCTAAATACATTCAAATA
TGTATCCGCTCATGAGACAATAACCCTGATAAATGCTTCAATAATATTGAAAAAGGAAGAGTATGAGTAT
TCAACATTTCCGTGTCGCCCTTATTCCCTTTTTTGCGGCATTTTGCCTTCCTGTTTTTGCTCACCCAGAA
ACGCTGGTGAAAGTAAAAGATGCTGAAGATCAGTTGGGTGCACGAGTGGGTTACATCGAACTGGATCTCA
ACAGCGGTAAGATCCTTGAGAGTTTTCGCCCCGAAGAACGTTTTCCAATGATGAGCACTTTTAAAGTTCT
GCTATGTGGCGCGGTATTATCCCGTGTTGACGCCGGGCAAGAGCAACTCGGTCGCCGCATACACTATTCT
CAGAATGACTTGGTTGAGTACTCACCAGTCACAGAAAAGCATCTTACGGATGGCATGACAGTAAGAGAAT
TATGCAGTGCTGCCATAACCATGAGTGATAACACTGCGGCCAACTTACTTCTGACAACGATCGGAGGACC
GAAGGAGCTAACCGCTTTTTTGCACAACATGGGGGATCATGTAACTCGCCTTGATCGTTGGGAACCGGAG
CTGAATGAAGCCATACCAAACGACGAGCGTGACACCACGATGCCTGCAGCAATGGCAACAACGTTGCGCA
AACTATTAACTGGCGAACTACTTACTCTAGCTTCCCGGCAACAATTAATAGACTGGATGGAGGCGGATAA
AGTTGCAGGACCACTTCTGCGCTCGGCCCTTCCGGCTGGCTGGTTTATTGCTGATAAATCTGGAGCCGGT
GAGCGTGGGTCTCGCGGTATCATTGCAGCACTGGGGCCAGATGGTAAGCCCTCCCGTATCGTAGTTATCT
ACACGACGGGGAGTCAGGCAACTATGGATGAACGAAATAGACAGATCGCTGAGATAGGTGCCTCACTGAT
TAAGCATTGGTAACTGTCAGACCAAGTTTACTCATATATACTTTAGATTGATTTAAAACTTCATTTTTAA
TTTAAAAGGATCTAGGTGAAGATCCTTTTTGATAATCTCATGACCAAAATCCCTTAACGTGAGTTTTCGT
TCCACTGAGCGTCAGACCCCGTAGAAAAGATCAAAGGATCTTCTTGAGATCCTTTTTTTCTGCGCGTAAT
CTGCTGCTTGCAAACAAAAAAACCACCGCTACCAGCGGTGGTTTGTTTGCCGGATCAAGAGCTACCAACT
CTTTTTCCGAAGGTAACTGGCTTCAGCAGAGCGCAGATACCAAATACTGTCCTTCTAGTGTAGCCGTAGT
TAGGCCACCACTTCAAGAACTCTGTAGCACCGCCTACATACCTCGCTCTGCTAATCCTGTTACCAGTGGC
TGCTGCCAGTGGCGATAAGTCGTGTCTTACCGGGTTGGACTCAAGACGATAGTTACCGGATAAGGCGCAG
CGGTCGGGCTGAACGGGGGGTTCGTGCACACAGCCCAGCTTGGAGCGAACGACCTACACCGAACTGAGAT
ACCTACAGCGTGAGCTATGAGAAAGCGCCACGCTTCCCGAAGGGAGAAAGGCGGACAGGTATCCGGTAAG
CGGCAGGGTCGGAACAGGAGAGCGCACGAGGGAGCTTCCAGGGGGAAACGCCTGGTATCTTTATAGTCCT
GTCGGGTTTCGCCACCTCTGACTTGAGCGTCGATTTTTGTGATGCTCGTCAGGGGGGCGGAGCCTATGGA
AAAACGCCAGCAACGCGGCCTTTTTACGGTTCCTGGCCTTTTGCTGGCCTTTTGCTCACATGTTCTTTCC
TGCGTTATCCCCTGATTCTGTGGATAACCGTATTACCGCCTTTGAGTGAGCTGATACCGCTCGCCGCAGC
CGAACGACCGAGCGCAGCGAGTCAGTGAGCGAGGAAGCGGAAGAGCGCCTGATGCGGTATTTTCTCCTTA
CGCATCTGTGCGGTATTTCACACCGCATAAATTCCGACACCATCGAATGGTGCAAAACCTTTCGCGGTAT
GGCATGATAGCGCCCGGAAGAGAGTCAATTCAGGGTGGTGAATGTGAAACCAGTAACGTTATACGATGTC
GCAGAGTATGCCGGTGTCTCTTATCAGACCGTTTCCCGCGTGGTGAACCAGGCCAGCCACGTTTCTGCGA
AAACGCGGGAAAAAGTGGAAGCGGCGATGGCGGAGCTGAATTACATTCCCAACCGCGTGGCACAACAACT
GGCGGGCAAACAGTCGTTGCTGATTGGCGTTGCCACCTCCAGTCTGGCCCTGCACGCGCCGTCGCAAATT
GTCGCGGCGATTAAATCTCGCGCCGATCAACTGGGTGCCAGCGTGGTGGTGTCGATGGTAGAACGAAGCG
GCGTCGAAGCCTGTAAAGCGGCGGTGCACAATCTTCTCGCGCAACGCGTCAGTGGGCTGATCATTAACTA
TCCGCTGGATGACCAGGATGCCATTGCTGTGGAAGCTGCCTGCACTAATGTTCCGGCGTTATTTCTTGAT
GTCTCTGACCAGACACCCATCAACAGTATTATTTTCTCCCATGAAGACGGTACGCGACTGGGCGTGGAGC
ATCTGGTCGCATTGGGTCACCAGCAAATCGCGCTGTTAGCGGGCCCATTAAGTTCTGTCTCGGCGCGTCT
GCGTCTGGCTGGCTGGCATAAATATCTCACTCGCAATCAAATTCAGCCGATAGCGGAACGGGAAGGCGAC
TGGAGTGCCATGTCCGGTTTTCAACAAACCATGCAAATGCTGAATGAGGGCATCGTTCCCACTGCGATGC
TGGTTGCCAACGATCAGATGGCGCTGGGCGCAATGCGCGCCATTACCGAGTCCGGGCTGCGCGTTGGTGC
GGATATCTCGGTAGTGGGATACGACGATACCGAAGACAGCTCATGTTATATCCCGCCGTCAACCACCATC
AAACAGGATTTTCGCCTGCTGGGGCAAACCAGCGTGGACCGCTTGCTGCAACTCTCTCAGGGCCAGGCGG
TGAAGGGCAATCAGCTGTTGCCCGTCTCACTGGTGAAAAGAAAAACCACCCTGGCGCCCAATACGCAAAC
CGCCTCTCCCCGCGCGTTGGCCGATTCATTAATGCAGCTGGCACGACAGGTTTCCCGACTGGAAAGCGGG
CAGTGAGCGCAACGCAATTAATGTGAGTTAGCTCACTCATTAGGCACCCCAGGCTTTACACTTTATGCTT
CCGGCTCGTATGTTGTGTGGAATTGTGAGCGGATAACAATTTCACACAGGAAACAGCTATGACCATGATT
ACGGATTCACTGGCCGTCGTTTTACAACGTCGTGACTGGGAAAACCCTGGCGTTACCCAACTTAATCGCC
TTGCAGCACATCCCCCTTTCGCCAGCTGGCGTAATAGCGAAGAGGCCCGCACCGATCGCCCTTCCCAACA
GTTGCGCAGCCTGAATGGCGAATGGCGCTTTGCCTGGTTTCCGGCACCAGAAGCGGTGCCGGAAAGCTGG
CTGGAGTGCGATCTTCCTGAGGCCGATACTGTCGTCGTCCCCTCAAACTGGCAGATGCACGGTTACGATG
CGCCCATCTACACCAACGTAACCTATCCCATTACGGTCAATCCGCCGTTTGTTCCCACGGAGAATCCGAC
GGGTTGTTACTCGCTCACATTTAATGTTGATGAAAGCTGGCTACAGGAAGGCCAGACGCGAATTATTTTT
GATGGCGTTGGAATT
Features (pLannotate 1.2.2; 17 found; start..end, strand, type, name):
      6..107     -  CDS            yciV (fragment): RNAAM_ECOLI - Also known as trpH From Escherichia coli (strain K12).
    183..211     +  promoter       tac promoter: strong E. coli promoter; hybrid between the trp and lac UV5 promoters
    219..235     +  protein_bind   lac operator: The lac repressor binds to the lac operator to inhibit transcription in E. coli. This inhibition can be relieved by adding lactose or isopropyl-β-D-thiogalactopyranoside (IPTG). lac repressor encoded by lacI
    258..911     +  CDS            GST26_SCHJA: Experimental evidence at protein level: Swiss-Prot protein existence level 1. GST isoenzymes appear to play a central role in the parasite detoxification system. Other functions are also suspected including a role in increasing the solubility of haematin in the parasite gut. From Schistosoma japonicum (Blood fluke).
    951..1526    +  CDS            me31B (fragment): DDX6_DROME - Experimental evidence at protein level: Swiss-Prot protein existence level 1. ATP-dependent RNA helicase which is a core component of a variety of ribonucleoprotein complexes (RNPs) that play critical roles in translational repression and mRNA decapping during embryogenesis, oogenesis, neurogenesis and neurotransmission (PubMed:11546740, PubMed:16256742, PubMed:17178403, PubMed:18590813, PubMed:21267420, PubMed:21447556, PubMed:28875934, PubMed:28388438, PubMed:17982591, PubMed:31114929). Recruits core components and translational repressors to some RNP complexes, and mediates RNP
   1562..1601    +  CDS            rop (fragment): Rop protein, which maintains plasmids at low copy number; rop
   1703..1743    +  misc_feature   bom (fragment): basis of mobility region from pBR322
   1848..1952    +  promoter       AmpR promoter: bla
   1953..2813    +  CDS            AmpR: β-lactamase; bla; confers resistance to ampicillin, carbenicillin, and related antibiotics
   2984..3572    +  rep_origin     ori: high-copy-number ColE1/pMB1/pBR322/pUC origin of replication
   3758..3809    -  misc_feature   bom (fragment): basis of mobility region from pBR322
   3816..3893    +  promoter       lacIq promoter: lacI (mutant); In the lacIq allele, a single base change in the promoter boosts expression of the lacI gene about 10-fold.
   3894..4976    +  CDS            lacI: lac repressor; lacI; The lac repressor binds to the lac operator to inhibit transcription in E. coli. This inhibition can be relieved by adding lactose or isopropyl-β-D-thiogalactopyranoside (IPTG).
   4989..5010    +  protein_bind   CAP binding site: CAP binding activates transcription in the presence of cAMP. E. coli catabolite activator protein
   5025..5055    +  promoter       lac promoter: promoter for the E. coli lac operon
   5063..5079    +  protein_bind   lac operator: The lac repressor binds to the lac operator to inhibit transcription in E. coli. This inhibition can be relieved by adding lactose or isopropyl-β-D-thiogalactopyranoside (IPTG). lac repressor encoded by lacI
   5099..5272    +  CDS            lacZα: LacZα fragment of β-galactosidase; lacZ fragment
