[The description below was written by a language model from this plasmid's Addgene catalogue record and pLannotate feature annotations shown in this document.]
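Description:
pGEX-6P-1-DmMe31B_268-459_G is a bacterial expression plasmid of about 5.5 kb, built on the pGEX-6P-1 backbone, for producing a fragment of the Drosophila melanogaster DEAD-box RNA helicase Me31B (the fly DDX6 orthologue) as a glutathione S-transferase fusion in E. coli. It replicates from a ColE1/pMB1-type origin and is selected with ampicillin through the β-lactamase gene driven by its own promoter. The catalogue lists it as low copy, whereas the automated annotation labels the origin generically as high-copy and detects only short fragments of rop and the pBR322 bom region. These, like the small yciV fragment and the lac promoter/lacZα segment downstream of lacI, are backbone remnants rather than functional parts of the payload.

The expression cassette consists of the hybrid tac promoter followed by a lac operator, then the Schistosoma japonicum GST coding sequence, and, after a short linker, the me31B fragment of 576 nt, which matches the residues 268–459 given in the name. In the pGEX-6P series this linker normally carries a PreScission protease site for tag removal, although the feature table does not annotate one. The plasmid carries lacI under the lacIq promoter, so the repressor keeps transcription off until it is induced with IPTG, independently of the host strain.

The stated purpose is simply bacterial expression of this Me31B fragment. The GST tag would allow glutathione-affinity purification or pull-down assays, but the record does not specify particular applications, and the cloning method is unknown. The depositor notes that the supplied sequence may be theoretical or based on Sanger reads.
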