Addgene plasmid #146382: pGEX-6P-1-DmMe31B_268-459_G
Purpose: Bacterial Expression of DmMe31B_268-459
Depositing lab: Elisa Izaurralde. Depositing organization: Max Planck Institute for Developmental Biology.
Backbone
  Vector backbone: pGEX-6P-1
  Vector type: Bacterial Expression
Growth in bacteria
  Bacterial resistance: Ampicillin, 100 μg/mL
  Growth temperature: 37°C
  Growth strain: DH5alpha
  Copy number: Low Copy
Gene/Insert
  Gene/Insert name: DmMe31B_268-459
  Species: D. melanogaster (fly)
  Entrez Gene: me31B (a.k.a. Dmel_CG4916, CG4916, DDX6, Dhh1p/Me31b, DmRH3, Dmel\CG4916, ME31B, Mat31B, Me31B, Me31b, l(2)k06607, me31b)
  Cloning method: Unknown
Terms and licenses: Academic/Nonprofit Terms; Industry Terms: Not Available to Industry
Depositor comments: Plasmids from this collection were made available to the research community and donated after the lab closed. Please note that the sequence provided by the depositing laboratory may be theoretical/predicted or based on Sanger sequencing results. There may be discrepancies between sequencing results obtained by Addgene and the depositor sequence. If an Addgene verified sequence is not available, please contact before placing your order to request that our lab fully sequence the plasmid.
How to cite: pGEX-6P-1-DmMe31B_268-459_G was a gift from Elisa Izaurralde (Addgene plasmid # 146382 ; http://n2t.net/addgene:146382 ; RRID:Addgene_146382)
